Addgene plasmid #16350: pGEM-LIN28
Depositing lab: James Thomson. Depositing organization: University of Wisconsin, Madison. Publication: Induced pluripotent stem cell lines derived from human somatic cells. Yu J, Vodyanik MA, Smuga-Otto K, Antosiewicz-Bourget J, Frane JL, Tian S, Nie J, Jonsdottir GA, Ruotti V, Stewart R, Slukvin II, Thomson JA. Science. 2007 Dec 21. 318(5858):1917-20. 10.1126/science.1151526 PubMed 18029452.
Backbone
  Vector backbone: pGEM-T Easy
  Backbone manufacturer: Promega
  Backbone size w/o insert (bp): 3000
  Vector type: Bacterial Expression
Growth in bacteria
  Bacterial resistance: Ampicillin, 100 μg/mL
  Growth temperature: 37°C
  Growth strain: DH5alpha
  Copy number: High Copy
Gene/Insert
  Gene/Insert name: Homo sapiens lin-28 homolog (C. elegans) (alt name: LIN28)
  Species: H. sapiens (human)
  Insert size (bp): 600
  GenBank ID: NM_024674
  Entrez Gene: LIN28A (a.k.a. CSDD1, LIN-28, LIN28, ZCCHC1, lin-28A)
  Cloning method: Restriction Enzyme
  Sequencing primers: 5′ T7; 3′ M13 Reverse
Terms and licenses: Academic/Nonprofit Terms; Industry Terms: Not Available to Industry
Depositor comments: This plasmid contains the Lin28 sequence that was cloned into the lentivirus plasmid and used in cell reprogramming.
How to cite: pGEM-LIN28 was a gift from James Thomson (Addgene plasmid # 16350 ; http://n2t.net/addgene:16350 ; RRID:Addgene_16350)
