[The description below was written by a language model from this plasmid's Addgene catalogue record and the feature table of its GenBank file.]
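Description:
pGEM-LIN28 is a small, high-copy bacterial cloning plasmid (3,662 bp in the held sequence record) built on the pGEM-T Easy backbone and carrying the human LIN28 (LIN28A) coding sequence, an insert of roughly 600 bp. It is propagated in E. coli from a ColE1/pUC-type origin and selected with ampicillin through the bla (beta-lactamase) gene and its own promoter. An f1 bacteriophage origin is also present, allowing single-stranded DNA production with helper phage.

The feature table does not annotate the LIN28 open reading frame itself, but its position can be inferred. It lies in the cloning region between the T7 promoter, which spans the sequence origin, and the oppositely oriented SP6 promoter. Kozak consensus sequences are annotated just downstream of T7, which suggests the coding sequence is in the T7 sense orientation and retains a vertebrate translation initiation context. The flanking phage promoters could support in vitro transcription of either strand. The surrounding lac promoter, lac operator, CAP site and M13 primer sites are the remnants of the backbone's lacZ alpha screening region, and the insert is sequenced from the T7 and M13 reverse sites. Although catalogued as a bacterial expression vector, no mammalian promoter or dedicated protein-expression cassette is recorded, so the plasmid functions mainly as a storage and subcloning intermediate.

According to the depositor, it holds the exact LIN28 sequence that was transferred into a lentiviral plasmid and used in reprogramming human somatic cells to induced pluripotent stem cells. This makes it a source template for moving LIN28 into other expression vectors.
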