LOCUS       Exported 3662 bp ds-DNA circular SYN 12-MAY-2021
DEFINITION  synthetic circular DNA
ACCESSION   .
VERSION     .
KEYWORDS    pGEM-LIN28
SOURCE      synthetic DNA construct
  ORGANISM  synthetic DNA construct
REFERENCE   1 (bases 1 to 3662)
  AUTHORS   Yu J, Vodyanik MA, Smuga-Otto K, Antosiewicz-Bourget J, Frane JL,
            Tian S, Nie J, Jonsdottir GA, Ruotti V, Stewart R, Slukvin II,
            Thomson JA
  TITLE     Induced Pluripotent Stem Cell Lines Derived from Human Somatic
            Cells.
  JOURNAL   Science. 2007 Nov 20. ():.
  PUBMED    18029452
REFERENCE   2 (bases 1 to 3662)
  AUTHORS   .
  TITLE     Direct Submission
  JOURNAL   Exported May 12, 2021 from SnapGene Server 1.1.58
            http://www.snapgene.com
FEATURES             Location/Qualifiers
     source          1..3662
                     /organism="synthetic DNA construct"
                     /mol_type="other DNA"
     regulatory      33..42
                     /regulatory_class="other"
                     /note="vertebrate consensus sequence for strong initiation
                     of translation (Kozak, 1987)"
     regulatory      37..46
                     /regulatory_class="other"
                     /note="vertebrate consensus sequence for strong initiation
                     of translation (Kozak, 1987)"
     promoter        complement(787..805)
                     /label=SP6 promoter
                     /note="promoter for bacteriophage SP6 RNA polymerase"
     primer_bind     complement(788..805)
                     /label=SP6
                     /note="SP6 promoter, forward primer"
     primer_bind     complement(823..839)
                     /label=M13 rev
                     /note="common sequencing primer, one of multiple similar
                     variants"
     primer_bind     complement(823..839)
                     /label=M13 Reverse
                     /note="In lacZ gene. Also called M13-rev"
     primer_bind     complement(836..858)
                     /label=M13/pUC Reverse
                     /note="In lacZ gene"
     protein_bind    847..863
                     /label=lac operator
                     /bound_moiety="lac repressor encoded by lacI"
                     /note="The lac repressor binds to the lac operator to
                     inhibit transcription in E. coli. This inhibition can be
                     relieved by adding lactose or
                     isopropyl-beta-D-thiogalactopyranoside (IPTG)."
     promoter        complement(871..901)
                     /label=lac promoter
                     /note="promoter for the E. coli lac operon"
     protein_bind    916..937
                     /label=CAP binding site
                     /bound_moiety="E. coli catabolite activator protein"
                     /note="CAP binding activates transcription in the presence
                     of cAMP."
     primer_bind     complement(1054..1071)
                     /label=L4440
                     /note="L4440 vector, forward primer"
     rep_origin      complement(1225..1813)
                     /direction=LEFT
                     /label=ori
                     /note="high-copy-number ColE1/pMB1/pBR322/pUC origin of
                     replication"
     primer_bind     complement(1305..1324)
                     /label=pBR322ori-F
                     /note="pBR322 origin, forward primer"
     CDS             complement(1984..2844)
                     /codon_start=1
                     /gene="bla"
                     /product="beta-lactamase"
                     /label=AmpR
                     /note="confers resistance to ampicillin, carbenicillin, and
                     related antibiotics"
                     /translation="MSIQHFRVALIPFFAAFCLPVFAHPETLVKVKDAEDQLGARVGYI
                     ELDLNSGKILESFRPEERFPMMSTFKVLLCGAVLSRIDAGQEQLGRRIHYSQNDLVEYS
                     PVTEKHLTDGMTVRELCSAAITMSDNTAANLLLTTIGGPKELTAFLHNMGDHVTRLDRW
                     EPELNEAIPNDERDTTMPVAMATTLRKLLTGELLTLASRQQLIDWMEADKVAGPLLRSA
                     LPAGWFIADKSGAGERGSRGIIAALGPDGKPSRIVVIYTTGSQATMDERNRQIAEIGAS
                     LIKHW"
     primer_bind     2607..2626
                     /label=Amp-R
                     /note="Ampicillin resistance gene, reverse primer"
     promoter        complement(2845..2949)
                     /gene="bla"
                     /label=AmpR promoter
     rep_origin      complement(3027..3482)
                     /direction=LEFT
                     /label=f1 ori
                     /note="f1 bacteriophage origin of replication; arrow
                     indicates direction of (+) strand synthesis"
     primer_bind     complement(3164..3185)
                     /label=F1ori-F
                     /note="F1 origin, forward primer"
     primer_bind     3376..3395
                     /label=F1ori-R
                     /note="F1 origin, reverse primer"
     primer_bind     3608..3630
                     /label=M13/pUC Forward
                     /note="In lacZ gene"
     primer_bind     3622..3639
                     /label=M13 Forward
                     /note="In lacZ gene. Also called M13-F20 or M13 (-21)
                     Forward"
     primer_bind     3623..3639
                     /label=M13 fwd
                     /note="common sequencing primer, one of multiple similar
                     variants"
     primer_bind     3646..3
                     /label=T7
                     /note="T7 promoter, forward primer"
     promoter        3646..2
                     /label=T7 promoter
                     /note="promoter for bacteriophage T7 RNA polymerase"
ORIGIN
        1 gggcgaattg ggcccgacgt cgcatgctcc cggccgccat ggcggccgcg ggaattcgat
       61 tatcgccatg ggctccgtgt ccaaccagca gtttgcaggt ggctgcgcca aggcggcaga
      121 agaggcgccc gaggaggcgc cggaggacgc ggcccgggcg gcggacgagc ctcagctgct
      181 gcacggtgcg ggcatctgta agtggttcaa cgtgcgcatg gggttcggct tcctgtccat
      241 gaccgcccgc gccggggtcg cgctcgaccc cccagtggat gtctttgtgc accagagtaa
      301 gctgcacatg gaagggttcc ggagcttgaa ggagggtgag gcagtggagt tcacctttaa
      361 gaagtcagcc aagggtctgg aatccatccg tgtcaccgga cctggtggag tattctgtat
      421 tgggagtgag aggcggccaa aaggaaagag catgcagaag cgcagatcaa aaggagacag
      481 gtgctacaac tgtggaggtc tagatcatca tgccaaggaa tgcaagctgc caccccagcc
      541 caagaagtgc cacttctgcc agagcatcag ccatatggta gcctcatgtc cgctgaaggc
      601 ccagcagggc cctagtgcac agggaaagcc aacctacttt cgagaggaag aagaagaaat
      661 ccacagccct accctgctcc cggaggcaca gaattgagtt taaacnaatc actagtgaat
      721 tcgcggccgc ctgcaggtcg accatatggg agagctccca acgcgttgga tgcatagctt
      781 gagtattcta tagtgtcacc taaatagctt ggcgtaatca tggtcatagc tgtttcctgt
      841 gtgaaattgt tatccgctca caattccaca caacatacga gccggaagca taaagtgtaa
      901 agcctggggt gcctaatgag tgagctaact cacattaatt gcgttgcgct cactgcccgc
      961 tttccagtcg ggaaacctgt cgtgccagct gcattaatga atcggccaac gcgcggggag
     1021 aggcggtttg cgtattgggc gctcttccgc ttcctcgctc actgactcgc tgcgctcggt
     1081 cgttcggctg cggcgagcgg tatcagctca ctcaaaggcg gtaatacggt tatccacaga
     1141 atcaggggat aacgcaggaa agaacatgtg agcaaaaggc cagcaaaagg ccaggaaccg
     1201 taaaaaggcc gcgttgctgg cgtttttcca taggctccgc ccccctgacg agcatcacaa
     1261 aaatcgacgc tcaagtcaga ggtggcgaaa cccgacagga ctataaagat accaggcgtt
     1321 tccccctgga agctccctcg tgcgctctcc tgttccgacc ctgccgctta ccggatacct
     1381 gtccgccttt ctcccttcgg gaagcgtggc gctttctcat agctcacgct gtaggtatct
     1441 cagttcggtg taggtcgttc gctccaagct gggctgtgtg cacgaacccc ccgttcagcc
     1501 cgaccgctgc gccttatccg gtaactatcg tcttgagtcc aacccggtaa gacacgactt
     1561 atcgccactg gcagcagcca ctggtaacag gattagcaga gcgaggtatg taggcggtgc
     1621 tacagagttc ttgaagtggt ggcctaacta cggctacact agaagaacag tatttggtat
     1681 ctgcgctctg ctgaagccag ttaccttcgg aaaaagagtt ggtagctctt gatccggcaa
     1741 acaaaccacc gctggtagcg gtggtttttt tgtttgcaag cagcagatta cgcgcagaaa
     1801 aaaaggatct caagaagatc ctttgatctt ttctacgggg tctgacgctc agtggaacga
     1861 aaactcacgt taagggattt tggtcatgag attatcaaaa aggatcttca cctagatcct
     1921 tttaaattaa aaatgaagtt ttaaatcaat ctaaagtata tatgagtaaa cttggtctga
     1981 cagttaccaa tgcttaatca gtgaggcacc tatctcagcg atctgtctat ttcgttcatc
     2041 catagttgcc tgactccccg tcgtgtagat aactacgata cgggagggct taccatctgg
     2101 ccccagtgct gcaatgatac cgcgagaccc acgctcaccg gctccagatt tatcagcaat
     2161 aaaccagcca gccggaaggg ccgagcgcag aagtggtcct gcaactttat ccgcctccat
     2221 ccagtctatt aattgttgcc gggaagctag agtaagtagt tcgccagtta atagtttgcg
     2281 caacgttgtt gccattgcta caggcatcgt ggtgtcacgc tcgtcgtttg gtatggcttc
     2341 attcagctcc ggttcccaac gatcaaggcg agttacatga tcccccatgt tgtgcaaaaa
     2401 agcggttagc tccttcggtc ctccgatcgt tgtcagaagt aagttggccg cagtgttatc
     2461 actcatggtt atggcagcac tgcataattc tcttactgtc atgccatccg taagatgctt
     2521 ttctgtgact ggtgagtact caaccaagtc attctgagaa tagtgtatgc ggcgaccgag
     2581 ttgctcttgc ccggcgtcaa tacgggataa taccgcgcca catagcagaa ctttaaaagt
     2641 gctcatcatt ggaaaacgtt cttcggggcg aaaactctca aggatcttac cgctgttgag
     2701 atccagttcg atgtaaccca ctcgtgcacc caactgatct tcagcatctt ttactttcac
     2761 cagcgtttct gggtgagcaa aaacaggaag gcaaaatgcc gcaaaaaagg gaataagggc
     2821 gacacggaaa tgttgaatac tcatactctt cctttttcaa tattattgaa gcatttatca
     2881 gggttattgt ctcatgagcg gatacatatt tgaatgtatt tagaaaaata aacaaatagg
     2941 ggttccgcgc acatttcccc gaaaagtgcc acctgatgcg gtgtgaaata ccgcacagat
     3001 gcgtaaggag aaaataccgc atcaggaaat tgtaagcgtt aatattttgt taaaattcgc
     3061 gttaaatttt tgttaaatca gctcattttt taaccaatag gccgaaatcg gcaaaatccc
     3121 ttataaatca aaagaataga ccgagatagg gttgagtgtt gttccagttt ggaacaagag
     3181 tccactatta aagaacgtgg actccaacgt caaaggnnnn nnnnnnnnnn nnnnnnnnnn
     3241 nnnnnnnnnn nnnnnnnnnn nnnnntnnnn nnnnnnnnnn nnnnnnnnnn nnnnnnnnnn
     3301 nnnnnnnnnn nnnnnnnnnn nnnnnnnnnn nnnnnnnnnn nnnnnnnnnn nnnnnnngnn
     3361 nnnnnnnnnn nnnnnnnnnn nnnnnnnnnn nnnnnnnnnn nnnnnnnnnn nnnnnnnnnn
     3421 nnnnnnnnnn nnnnnnnnnn nnnnnnnnnn nnnnnnnnnn nnnnnnnnnn nnnnnnnnnn
     3481 nnccattcgc cattcaggct gcgcaactgt tgggaagggc gatcggtgcg ggcctcttcg
     3541 ctattacgcc agctggcgaa agggggatgt gctgcaaggc gattaagttg ggtaacgcca
     3601 gggttttccc agtcacgacg ttgtaaaacg acggccagtg aattgtaata cgactcacta
     3661 ta
//
