>Addgene plasmid #16350 | pGEM-LIN28 | addgene partial sequence | sequence record 22706 | 16350 with T7
CCGCGGGAATTCGATTATCGCCATGGGCTCCGTGTCCAACCAGCAGTTTGCAGGTGGCTGCGCCAAGGCG
GCAGAAGAGGCGCCCGAGGAGGCGCCGGAGGACGCGGCCCGGGCGGCGGACGAGCCTCAGCTGCTGCACG
GTGCGGGCATCTGTAAGTGGTTCAACGTGCGCATGGGGTTCGGCTTCCTGTCCATGACCGCCCGCGCCGG
GGTCGCGCTCGACCCCCCAGTGGATGTCTTTGTGCACCAGAGTAAGCTGCACATGGAAGGGTTCCGGAGC
TTGAAGGAGGGTGAGGCAGTGGAGTTCACCTTTAAGAAGTCAGCCAAGGGTCTGGAATCCATCCGTGTCA
CCGGACCTGGTGGAGTATTCTGTATTGGGAGTGAGAGGCGGCCAAAAGGAAAGAGCATGCAGAAGCGCAG
ATCAAAAGGAGACAGGTGCTACAACTGTGGAGGTCTAGATCATCATGCCAAGGAATGCAAGCTGCCACCC
CAGCCCAAGAAGTGCCACTTCTGCCAGAGCATCAGCCATATGGTAGCCTCATGTCCGCTGAAGGCCCAGC
AGGGCCCTAGTGCAC
